Addgene plasmid #46059: pXP741
Purpose: (Empty Backbone)
Depositing lab: Nancy DaSilva. Depositing organization: University of California, Irvine. Publication: Development and characterization of a vector set with regulated promoters for systematic metabolic engineering in Saccharomyces cerevisiae. Shen MW, Fang F, Sandmeyer S, Da Silva NA. Yeast. 2012 Dec;29(12):495-503. doi: 10.1002/yea.2930. Epub 2012 Nov 19. PubMed 23166051.
Backbone
  Vector backbone: pUC18
  Backbone manufacturer: Invitrogen
  Backbone size (bp): 5336
  Vector type: Yeast Expression
  Promoter: ADH2
  Selectable markers: LEU2
Growth in bacteria
  Bacterial resistance: Ampicillin, 100 μg/mL
  Growth temperature: 37°C
  Growth strain: XL1 Blue
  Copy number: High Copy
Terms and licenses: Academic/Nonprofit Terms; Industry Terms: Not Available to Industry
Depositor comments: Addgene's quality control sequencing has identified a few discrepancies compared to the depositor's full sequence; these differences are not thought to affect plasmid function.
How to cite: pXP741 was a gift from Nancy DaSilva (Addgene plasmid # 46059 ; http://n2t.net/addgene:46059 ; RRID:Addgene_46059)
