[The description below was written by a language model from this plasmid's Addgene catalogue record and pLannotate feature annotations shown in this document.]
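Description:
pXP741 is an empty yeast expression backbone built on pUC18, 5,336 bp in total, and belongs to a vector set with regulated promoters developed for systematic metabolic engineering in Saccharomyces cerevisiae. It is a shuttle plasmid. In E. coli it replicates from the high-copy ColE1/pUC origin and is selected through the β-lactamase (AmpR) gene. In yeast it is maintained by a CEN6/ARS element, which combines a centromere with an autonomously replicating sequence and normally gives stable, low-copy segregation. Remnants of the pUC lac region (lac promoter, operator, CAP site and a lacI fragment), along with small rop and bom fragments, are carried over from the parental backbone and have no stated role.

The expression cassette is designed to accept a gene of interest. The catalogue lists the ADH2 promoter, a glucose-repressed yeast promoter that becomes active as glucose is depleted. The automated feature table does not annotate this promoter, but the unannotated stretch upstream of the CYC1 terminator is where it would be expected to lie. The CYC1 terminator supplies transcription termination for the inserted coding sequence. The record does not detail the cloning sites between promoter and terminator.

Yeast selection relies on LEU2 with its own promoter, which complements leucine auxotrophy. This marker is flanked by two loxP sites, so Cre recombinase can excise it and allow the marker to be reused in successive engineering steps. Repository sequencing noted a few discrepancies from the depositor's sequence that are not thought to affect function.
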