Features (pLannotate 1.2.2; 17 found; start..end, strand, type, name):
    602..849     +  terminator     CYC1 terminator: S. cerevisiae CYC1; transcription terminator for CYC1
    854..894     -  misc_feature   MCS (fragment): pUC18/19 multiple cloning site
    895..928     -  protein_bind   loxP: Cre-mediated recombination occurs in the 8-bp core sequence (GCATACAT). Cre recombinase
    929..2015    -  CDS            LEU2 (fragment): 3-isopropylmalate dehydrogenase, required for leucine biosynthesis; S. cerevisiae LEU2; yeast auxotrophic marker
   2016..2368    -  promoter       LEU2 promoter (fragment): S. cerevisiae LEU2
   2370..2403    -  protein_bind   loxP: Cre-mediated recombination occurs in the 8-bp core sequence (GCATACAT). Cre recombinase
   2404..2425    -  misc_feature   MCS (fragment): pUC18/19 multiple cloning site
   2426..2917    +  misc_feature   CEN/ARS: S. cerevisiae CEN6 centromere fused to an autonomously replicating sequence
   2957..2973    -  protein_bind   lac operator: The lac repressor binds to the lac operator to inhibit transcription in E. coli. This inhibition can be relieved by adding lactose or isopropyl-β-D-thiogalactopyranoside (IPTG). lac repressor encoded by lacI
   2981..3011    -  promoter       lac promoter: promoter for the E. coli lac operon
   3026..3047    -  protein_bind   CAP binding site: CAP binding activates transcription in the presence of cAMP. E. coli catabolite activator protein
   3060..3152    -  CDS            lacI (fragment): lac repressor; lacI; The lac repressor binds to the lac operator to inhibit transcription in E. coli. This inhibition can be relieved by adding lactose or isopropyl-β-D-thiogalactopyranoside (IPTG).
   3335..3923    -  rep_origin     ori: high-copy-number ColE1/pMB1/pBR322/pUC origin of replication
   4094..4954    -  CDS            AmpR: β-lactamase; bla; confers resistance to ampicillin, carbenicillin, and related antibiotics
   4955..5059    -  promoter       AmpR promoter: bla
   5154..5189    +  CDS            rop (fragment): Rop protein, which maintains plasmids at low copy number; rop
   5291..6       +  misc_feature   bom (fragment) (across the origin): basis of mobility region from pBR322
>Addgene plasmid #46059 | pXP741 | depositor full sequence | sequence record 64880 | pXP741 sequence 5336 bps
CATATGATTTAGCGGCCGCAAAACGTAGGGGCAAACAAACGGAAAAATCGTTTCTCAAATTTTCTGATGC
CAAGAACTCTAACCAGTCTTATCTAAAAATTGCCTTATGATCCGTCTCTCCGGTTACAGCCTGTGTAACT
GATTAATCCTGCCTTTCTAATCACCATTCTAATGTTTTAATTAAGGGATTTTGTCTTCATTAACGGCTTT
CGCTCATAAAAATGTTATGACGTTTTGCCCGCAGGCGGGAAACCATCCACTTCACGAGACTGATCTCCTC
TGCCGGAACACCGGGCATCTCCAACTTATAAGTTGGAGAAATAAGAGAATTTCAGATTGAGAGAATGAAA
AAAAAAAAAAAAAAAAAGGCAGAGGAGAGCATAGAAATGGGGTTCACTTTTTGGTAAAGCTATAGCATGC
CTATCACATATAAATAGAGTGCCAGTAGCGACTTTTTTCACACTCGAAATACTCTTACTACTGCTCTCTT
GTTGTTTTTATCACTTCTTGTTTCTTCTTGGTAAATAGAATATCAAGCTACAAAAAGCATACAATCAACT
ATCAACTATTAACTATATCGTAATACACAACTAGTCTCGAGTCATGTAATTAGTTATGTCACGCTTACAT
TCACGCCCTCCCCCCACATCCGCTCTAACCGAAAAGGAAGGAGTTAGACAACCTGAAGTCTAGGTCCCTA
TTTATTTTTTTATAGTTATGTTAGTATTAAGAACGTTATTTATATTTCAAATTTTTCTTTTTTTTCTGTA
CAGACGCGTGTACGCATGTAACATTATACTGAAAACCTTGCTTGAGAAGGTTTTGGGACGCTCGAAGGCT
TTAATTTGCGGCCAAGCTTGCATGCCTGCAGGTCGACTCTAGAGGATCCCCGGGATAACTTCGTATAATG
TATGCTATACGAAGTTATGGATTTTCTTAACTTCTTCGGCGACAGCATCACCGACTTCGGTGGTACTGTT
GGAACCACCTAAATCACCAGTTCTGATACCTGCATCCAAAACCTTTTTAACTGCATCTTCAATGGCCTTA
CCTTCTTCAGGCAAGTTCAATGACAATTTCAACATCATTGCAGCAGACAAGATAGTGGCGATAGGGTTGA
CCTTATTCTTTGGCAAATCTGGAGCAGAACCGTGGCATGGTTCGTACAAACCAAATGCGGTGTTCTTGTC
TGGCAAAGAGGCCAAGGACGCAGATGGCAACAAACCCAAGGAACCTGGGATAACGGAGGCTTCATCGGAG
ATGATATCACCAAACATGTTGCTGGTGATTATAATACCATTTAGGTGGGTTGGGTTCTTAACTAGGATCA
TGGCGGCAGAATCAATCAATTGATGTTGAACCTTCAATGTAGGAAATTCGTTCTTGATGGTTTCCTCCAC
AGTTTTTCTCCATAATCTTGAAGAGGCCAAAACATTAGCTTTATCCAAGGACCAAATAGGCAATGGTGGC
TCATGTTGTAGGGCCATGAAAGCGGCCATTCTTGTGATTCTTTGCACTTCTGGAACGGTGTATTGTTCAC
TATCCCAAGCGACACCATCACCATCATCTTCCTTTCTCTTACCAAAGTAAATACCTCCCACTAATTCTCT
GACAACAACGAAGTCAGTACCTTTAGCAAATTGTGGCTTGATTGGAGATAAGTCTAAAAGAGAGTCGGAT
GCAAAGTTACATGGTCTTAAGTTGGCGTACAATTGAAGTTCTTTACGGATTTTTAGTAAACCTTGTTCAG
GTCTAACACTACCTGTACCCCATTTAGGACCACCCACAGCACCTAACAAAACGGCATCAGCCTTCTTGGA
GGCTTCCAGCGCCTCATCTGGAAGTGGGACACCTGTAGCTTCGATAGCAGCACCACCAATTAAATGATTT
TCGAAATCGAACTTGACATTGGAACGAACATCAGAAATAGCTTTAAGAACCTTAATGGCTTCGGCTGTGA
TTTCTTGACCAACGTGGTCACCTGGCAAAACGACGATCTTCTTAGGGGCAGACATTAGAATGGTATATCC
TTGAAATATATATATATATTGCTGAAATGTAAAAGGTAAGAAAAGTTAGAAAGTAAGACGATTGCTAACC
ACCTATTGGAAAAACAATAGGTCCTTAAATAATATTGTCAACTTCAAGTATTGTGATGCAAGCATTTAGT
CATGAACGCTTCTCTATTCTATATGAAAAGCCGGTTCCGGCGCTCTCACCTTTCCTTTTTCTCCCAATTT
TTCAGTTGAAAAAGGTATATGCGTCAGGCGACCTCTGAAATTAACAAAAAATTTCCAGTCATCGAATTTG
ATTCTGTGCGATAGCGCCCCTGTGTGTTCTCGTTATGTTGAGGAAAAAAATAATGGTTAATAACTTCGTA
TAATGTATGCTATACGAAGTTATCCCGGGTACCGAGCTCGAATTCATCACGTGCTATAAAAATAATTATA
ATTTAAATTTTTTAATATAAATATATAAATTAAAAATAGAAAGTAAAAAAAGAAATTAAAGAAAAAATAG
TTTTTGTTTTCCGAAGATGTAAAAGACTCTAGGGGGATCGCCAACAAATACTACCTTTTATCTTGCTCTT
CCTGCTCTCAGGTATTAATGCCGAATTGTTTCATCTTGTCTGTGTAGAAGACCACACACGAAAATCCTGT
GATTTTACATTTTACTTATCGTTAATCGAATGTATATCTATTTAATCTGCTTTTCTTGTCTAATAAATAT
ATATGTAAAGTACGCTTTTTGTTGAAATTTTTTAAACCTTTGTTTATTTTTTTTTCTTCATTCCGTAACT
CTTCTACCTTCTTTATTTACTTTCTAAAATCCAAATACAAAACATAAAAATAAATAAACACAGAGTAAAT
TCCCAAATTATTCCATCATTAAAAGATACGAGGCGCGTGTAAGTTACGAATTCGTAATCATGGTCATAGC
TGTTTCCTGTGTGAAATTGTTATCCGCTCACAATTCCACACAACATACGAGCCGGAAGCATAAAGTGTAA
AGCCTGGGGTGCCTAATGAGTGAGCTAACTCACATTAATTGCGTTGCGCTCACTGCCCGCTTTCCAGTCG
GGAAACCTGTCGTGCCAGCTGCATTAATGAATCGGCCAACGCGCGGGGAGAGGCGGTTTGCGTATTGGGC
GCTCTTCCGCTTCCTCGCTCACTGACTCGCTGCGCTCGGTCGTTCGGCTGCGGCGAGCGGTATCAGCTCA
CTCAAAGGCGGTAATACGGTTATCCACAGAATCAGGGGATAACGCAGGAAAGAACATGTGAGCAAAAGGC
CAGCAAAAGGCCAGGAACCGTAAAAAGGCCGCGTTGCTGGCGTTTTTCCATAGGCTCCGCCCCCCTGACG
AGCATCACAAAAATCGACGCTCAAGTCAGAGGTGGCGAAACCCGACAGGACTATAAAGATACCAGGCGTT
TCCCCCTGGAAGCTCCCTCGTGCGCTCTCCTGTTCCGACCCTGCCGCTTACCGGATACCTGTCCGCCTTT
CTCCCTTCGGGAAGCGTGGCGCTTTCTCATAGCTCACGCTGTAGGTATCTCAGTTCGGTGTAGGTCGTTC
GCTCCAAGCTGGGCTGTGTGCACGAACCCCCCGTTCAGCCCGACCGCTGCGCCTTATCCGGTAACTATCG
TCTTGAGTCCAACCCGGTAAGACACGACTTATCGCCACTGGCAGCAGCCACTGGTAACAGGATTAGCAGA
GCGAGGTATGTAGGCGGTGCTACAGAGTTCTTGAAGTGGTGGCCTAACTACGGCTACACTAGAAGGACAG
TATTTGGTATCTGCGCTCTGCTGAAGCCAGTTACCTTCGGAAAAAGAGTTGGTAGCTCTTGATCCGGCAA
ACAAACCACCGCTGGTAGCGGTGGTTTTTTTGTTTGCAAGCAGCAGATTACGCGCAGAAAAAAAGGATCT
CAAGAAGATCCTTTGATCTTTTCTACGGGGTCTGACGCTCAGTGGAACGAAAACTCACGTTAAGGGATTT
TGGTCATGAGATTATCAAAAAGGATCTTCACCTAGATCCTTTTAAATTAAAAATGAAGTTTTAAATCAAT
CTAAAGTATATATGAGTAAACTTGGTCTGACAGTTACCAATGCTTAATCAGTGAGGCACCTATCTCAGCG
ATCTGTCTATTTCGTTCATCCATAGTTGCCTGACTCCCCGTCGTGTAGATAACTACGATACGGGAGGGCT
TACCATCTGGCCCCAGTGCTGCAATGATACCGCGAGACCCACGCTCACCGGCTCCAGATTTATCAGCAAT
AAACCAGCCAGCCGGAAGGGCCGAGCGCAGAAGTGGTCCTGCAACTTTATCCGCCTCCATCCAGTCTATT
AATTGTTGCCGGGAAGCTAGAGTAAGTAGTTCGCCAGTTAATAGTTTGCGCAACGTTGTTGCCATTGCTA
CAGGCATCGTGGTGTCACGCTCGTCGTTTGGTATGGCTTCATTCAGCTCCGGTTCCCAACGATCAAGGCG
AGTTACATGATCCCCCATGTTGTGCAAAAAAGCGGTTAGCTCCTTCGGTCCTCCGATCGTTGTCAGAAGT
AAGTTGGCCGCAGTGTTATCACTCATGGTTATGGCAGCACTGCATAATTCTCTTACTGTCATGCCATCCG
TAAGATGCTTTTCTGTGACTGGTGAGTACTCAACCAAGTCATTCTGAGAATAGTGTATGCGGCGACCGAG
TTGCTCTTGCCCGGCGTCAATACGGGATAATACCGCGCCACATAGCAGAACTTTAAAAGTGCTCATCATT
GGAAAACGTTCTTCGGGGCGAAAACTCTCAAGGATCTTACCGCTGTTGAGATCCAGTTCGATGTAACCCA
CTCGTGCACCCAACTGATCTTCAGCATCTTTTACTTTCACCAGCGTTTCTGGGTGAGCAAAAACAGGAAG
GCAAAATGCCGCAAAAAAGGGAATAAGGGCGACACGGAAATGTTGAATACTCATACTCTTCCTTTTTCAA
TATTATTGAAGCATTTATCAGGGTTATTGTCTCATGAGCGGATACATATTTGAATGTATTTAGAAAAATA
AACAAATAGGGGTTCCGCGCACATTTCCCCGAAAAGTGCCACCTGACGTCTAAGAAACCATTATTATCAT
GACATTAACCTATAAAAATAGGCGTATCACGAGGCCCTTTCGTCTCGCGCGTTTCGGTGATGACGGTGAA
AACCTCTGACACATGCAGCTCCCGGAGACGGTCACAGCTTGTCTGTAAGCGGATGCCGGGAGCAGACAAG
CCCGTCAGGGCGCGTCAGCGGGTGTTGGCGGGTGTCGGGGCTGGCTTAACTATGCGGCATCAGAGCAGAT
TGTACTGAGAGTGCAC
