>Addgene plasmid #46059 | pXP741 | addgene partial sequence | sequence record 66379 | CYC1 5'-GCGTGAATGTAAGCGTGAC-3'
TGACTCGAGACTAGTTGTGTATTACGATATAGTTAATAGTTGATAGTTGATTGTATGCTTTTTGTAGCTT
GATATTCTATTTACCAAGAAGAAACAAGAAGTGATAAAAACAACAAGAGAGCAGTAGTAAGAGTATTTCG
AGTGTGAAAAAAGTCGCTACTGGCACTCTATTTATATGTGATAGGCATGCTATAGCTTTACCAAAAAGTG
AACCCCATTTCTATGCTCTCCTCTGCCTTTTTTTTTTTTTTTTTTTTCATTCTCTCAATCTGAAATTCTC
TTATTTCTCCAACTTATAAGTTGGAGATGCCCGGTGTTCCGGCAGAGGAGATCAGTCTCGTGAAGTGGAT
GGTTTCCCGCCTGCGGGCAAAACGTCATAACATTTTTATGAGCGAAAGCCGTTAATGAAGACAAAATCCC
TTAATTAAAACATTAGAATGGTGATTAGAAAGGCAGGATTAATCAGTTACACAGGCTGTAACCGGAGAGA
CGGATCATAAGGCAATTTTTAGATAAGACTGGTTAGAGTTCTTGGCATCAGAAAATTTGAGAAACGATTT
TTCCGTTTGTTTGCCCCTACGTTTTGCGGCCGCTAAATCATATGCCTGGTGCACTCTCAGTACAATCTGC
TCTGATGCCGCATAGTTAAGCCAGCCCCGACACCCGCCAACACCCGCTGACGCGCCCTGACGGGCTTGTC
TGCTCCCGGCATCCGCTTACAGACAAGCTGTGACCGTCTCCGGGA
