>Addgene plasmid #46059 | pXP741 | addgene partial sequence | sequence record 67500 | LEU2-R 5'-accggtaccccatttaggac-3'
ACAAAACGGCATCAGCCTTCTTGGAGGCTTCCAGCGCCTCATCTGGAAGTGGGACACCTGTAGCTTCGAT
AGCAGCACCACCAATTAAATGATTTTCGAAATCGAACTTGACATTGGAACGAACATCAGAAATAGCTTTA
AGAACCTTAATGGCTTCGGCTGTGATTTCTTGACCAACGTGGTCACCTGGCAAAACGACGATCTTCTTAG
GGGCAGACATTAGAATGGTATATCCTTGAAATATATATATATATTGCTGAAATGTAAAAGGTAAGAAAAG
TTAGAAAGTAAGACGATTGCTAACCACCTATTGGAAAAACAATAGGTCCTTAAATAATATTGTCAACTTC
AAGTATTGTGATGCAAGCATTTAGTCATGAACGCTTCTCTATTCTATATGAAAAGCCGGTTCCGGCGCTC
TCACCTTTCCTTTTTCTCCCAATTTTTCAGTTGAAAAAGGTATATGCGTCAGGCGACCTCTGAAATTAAC
AAAAAATTTCCAGTCATCGAATTTGATTCTGTGCGATAGCGCCCCTGTGTGTTCTCGTTATGTTGAGGAA
AAAAATAATGGTTAATAACTTCGTATAATGTATGCTATACGAAGTTATCCCGGGTACCGAGCTCGAATTC
GTAACTTACACGCGCCTCGTATCTTTTAATGATGGAATAATTTGGGAATTTACTCTGTGTTTATTTATTT
TTATGTTTTGTATTTGGATTTTAGAAAGTAAATAAAGAAGGTAGAAGAGTTACGGAATGAAGAAAAAAAA
ATAAACAAAGGTTTAAAAAATTTCAACAAAAAGCGTACTTTACATATATATTTATTAGACAAGAAAAGCA
GATTAAATAGATATAC
